Addgene plasmid #195313: pAAV_hSyn_SpikeyGi2_kv2.1
Purpose: Genetically-encoded voltage indicator SpikeyGi2, soma and AIS targeted, in AAV vector under the neuronal-specific promoter hSyn
Depositing lab: Vincent Pieribone. Depositing organization: John B. Pierce Laboratory. Publication: High-speed low-light in vivo two-photon voltage imaging of large neuronal populations. Platisa J, Ye X, Ahrens AM, Liu C, Chen IA, Davison IG, Tian L, Pieribone VA, Chen JL. Nat Methods. 2023 Mar 27. doi: 10.1038/s41592-023-01820-3. PubMed 36973547.
Backbone
  Vector backbone: pAAV-hsyn-EGFP (Addgene plasmid #50465)
  Backbone manufacturer: Bryan Roth
  Backbone size w/o insert (bp): 4525
  Total vector size (bp): 6056
  Vector type: AAV
Growth in bacteria
  Bacterial resistance: Ampicillin, 100 μg/mL
  Growth temperature: 30°C
  Growth strain: NEB Stable
  Copy number: Low Copy
Gene/Insert
  Gene/Insert name: SpikeyGi2
  Species: Synthetic; Aequorea victoria
  Insert size (bp): 1284
  Promoter: hSyn
  Cloning method: Restriction Enzyme; 5′ cloning site BamHI (not destroyed); 3′ cloning site HindIII (not destroyed)
  Sequencing primers: 5′ gcacgggcgcgaccatctgc; 3′ CATAGCGTAAAAGGAGCAACA
Terms and licenses: Academic/Nonprofit Terms; Industry Terms: Not Available to Industry
How to cite: pAAV_hSyn_SpikeyGi2_kv2.1 was a gift from Vincent Pieribone (Addgene plasmid # 195313 ; http://n2t.net/addgene:195313 ; RRID:Addgene_195313)
