[The description below was written by a language model from this plasmid's Addgene catalogue record and pLannotate feature annotations shown in this document.]
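Description:
pAAV_hSyn_SpikeyGi2_kv2.1 is a 6,056 bp adeno-associated virus transfer plasmid built on the pAAV-hSyn-EGFP backbone and designed to deliver a genetically encoded voltage indicator to neurons. In bacteria it is maintained through a ColE1/pUC-type origin and selected with ampicillin via the bla (AmpR) gene. An f1 phage origin and short remnants of pBR322 bom and rop sequences are also present in the backbone. The catalogue lists the plasmid as low copy and names a recombination-deficient strain for propagation, which fits the known instability of ITR repeats. The annotation detects a full AAV2 ITR downstream of the cassette but only two short ITR fragments at the upstream end. This may reflect the difficulty of sequencing and annotating these hairpin repeats rather than a real truncation, and the record does not resolve the question.

Between the ITRs, the human synapsin I promoter restricts expression to neurons and drives the SpikeyGi2 insert, a 1,284 bp synthetic coding sequence cloned between BamHI and HindIII sites. The feature table recognises an Aequorea victoria GFP-derived fluorescent domain within it. The roughly 480 bp between the promoter and that domain is unannotated and presumably holds the voltage-sensing portion of the indicator, though the record does not describe it. Downstream lies a fragment of the rat Kv2.1 (Kcnb1) potassium channel, which serves as the targeting motif that concentrates the sensor at the soma and axon initial segment. A WPRE boosts transcript stability and expression, and the human growth hormone polyadenylation signal terminates the message. The construct is intended for packaging into recombinant AAV for neuronal voltage imaging, and the associated publication applies it to in vivo two-photon recording of large neuronal populations.
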