Features (pLannotate 1.2.2; 15 found; start..end, strand, type, name):
     25..52      +  repeat_region  AAV2 ITR (fragment): inverted terminal repeat of adeno-associated virus serotype 2 inverted
     81..108     +  repeat_region  AAV2 ITR (fragment): inverted terminal repeat of adeno-associated virus serotype 2 inverted
    188..635     +  promoter       hSyn promoter: human synapsin I promoter; confers neuron-specific expression (Kügler et al., 2003)
   1120..1836    +  CDS            cEGFP: cEGFP is a basic (constitutively fluorescent) green fluorescent protein published in 2008, derived from Aequorea victoria.
   1984..2178    +  CDS            Kcnb1 (fragment): KCNB1_RAT - Experimental evidence at protein level: Swiss-Prot protein existence level 1. Voltage-gated potassium channel that mediates transmembrane potassium transport in excitable membranes, primarily in the brain, but also in the pancreas and cardiovascular system. Contributes to the regulation of the action potential (AP) repolarization, duration and frequency of repetitive AP firing in neurons, muscle cells and endocrine cells and plays a role in homeostatic attenuation of electrical excitability throughout the brain (PubMed:10024359, PubMed:10618149, PubMed:12451110, PubMed:17379638, Pu
   2196..2784    +  misc_feature   WPRE: woodchuck hepatitis virus posttranscriptional regulatory element
   2816..3292    +  polyA_signal   hGH poly(A) signal: human growth hormone polyadenylation signal
   3332..3472    +  repeat_region  AAV2 ITR: inverted terminal repeat of adeno-associated virus serotype 2 inverted
   3477..3528    -  misc_feature   bom (fragment): basis of mobility region from pBR322
   3547..4002    +  rep_origin     f1 ori (sequence partly withheld): f1 bacteriophage origin of replication; arrow indicates direction of (+) strand synthesis
   4003..4052    -  misc_feature   bom (fragment): basis of mobility region from pBR322
   4154..4189    -  CDS            rop (fragment): Rop protein, which maintains plasmids at low copy number; rop
   4284..4388    +  promoter       AmpR promoter: bla
   4389..5249    +  CDS            AmpR: β-lactamase; bla; confers resistance to ampicillin, carbenicillin, and related antibiotics
   5420..6008    +  rep_origin     ori: high-copy-number ColE1/pMB1/pBR322/pUC origin of replication
>Addgene plasmid #195313 | pAAV_hSyn_SpikeyGi2_kv2.1 | addgene full sequence | sequence record 386148 | Addgene NGS Result
TTTGCTCACATGTCCTGCAGGCAGCTGCGCGCTCGCTCGCTCACTGAGGCCGCCCGGGCGTCGGGCGACC
TTTGGTCGCCCGGCCTCAGTGAGCGAGCGAGCGCGCAGAGAGGGAGTGGCCAACTCCATCACTAGGGGTT
CCTGCGGCCGCACGCGTGTGTCTAGACTGCAGAGGGCCCTGCGTATGAGTGCAAGTGGGTTTTAGGACCA
GGATGAGGCGGGGTGGGGGTGCCTACCTGACGACCGACCCCGACCCACTGGACAAGCACCCAACCCCCAT
TCCCCAAATTGCGCATCCCCTATCAGAGAGGGGGAGGGGAAACAGGATGCGGCGAGGCGCGTGCGCACTG
CCAGCTTCAGCACCGCGGACAGTGCCTTCGCCCCCGCCTGGCGGCGCGCGCCACCGCCGCCTCAGCACTG
AAGGCGCGCTGACGTCACTCGCCGGTCCCCCGCAAACTCCCCTTCCCGGCCACCTTGGTCGCGTCCGCGC
CGCCGCCGGCCCAGCCGGACCGCACCACGCGAGGCGCGAGATAGGGGGGCACGGGCGCGACCATCTGCGC
TGCGGCGCCGGCGACTCAGCGCTGCCTCAGTCTGCGGTGGGCAGCGGAGGAGTCGTGTCGTGCCTGAGAG
CGCAGTCGAGAAGGTACCGGATCCGCCACCATGGAGACGACTGTGAGGTATGAACAGGGGTCAGAGCTCA
CTAAAACTTCGAGCTCTCCAACAGCAGATGAGCCCACGATAAAGATTGATGATGGTCGTGATGAGGGTAA
TGAACAAGACAGCTGTTCCAATACCATTAGGAGAAAAATTTCCCCGTTTGTGATGTCATTTGGATTCAGA
GTATTTGGAGTTGTGCTTATCATTGTAGACATCATAGTGGTGATTGTGGATCTGGCCATCAGTGAGAAGA
AAAGAGGCATTAGAGAGATTCTTGAAGGTGTTTCCCTGGCTATAGCACTCTTCTTCCTTGTTGATGTTCT
CATGAGAGTGTTTGTTGAAGGCTTCAAGAACTATTTCCGGTCCAAACTGAATACTTTGGATGCAGTCATA
GTAGTGGGCACTCTGCTAATTAATATGACCTACTCCTTCTCTGACGGTACATTTCGCGGTGATGATAGTA
ACGTGTATATTACCGCGGATAAACAGAAAAACGGCATTAAAGCGAACTTTACCATTCGCCATAACGTGGA
AGATGGCAGCGTGCAGCTGGCGGATCATTATCAGCAGAACACCCCGATTGGCGATGGCCCGGTGCTGCTG
CCGGATAACCATTATCTGAGCACCCAGACCGTGCTGAGCAAAGATCCGAACGAAAAACGCGATCACATGG
TGCTGCTGGAATTTGTGACCGCAGCGGGCATTACACACGGCATGGATGAACTGTATGGCGGCACCGGCGG
CAGCGCGAGCCAGGGCGAAGAACTGTTTACCGGCGTGGTGCCGATTCTGGTGGAACTGGATGGCGATGTG
AACGGCCATAAATTTAGCGTGCGCGGCGAAGGCGAAGGCGATGCGACCATTGGCAAACTGACCCTGAAAT
TTATTTGCACCACCGGCAAACTACCGGTGCCGTGGCCGACCCTGGTGACCACCTTAACCTATGGCGTGCA
GTGCTTTAGCCGCTATCCGGATCATATGAAACGCCATGATTTTTTTAAAAGCGCGATGCCGGAAGGCTAT
GTGCAGGAACGCACCATTAGCTTTAAAGATGATGGCAAATATAAAACCCGCGCGGTGGTGAAATTTGAAG
GCGATACCCTGGTGAACCGCATTGAACTGAAAGGCACCGATTTTAAAGAAGATGGCAACATTCTGGGGCA
TAAACTGGAATATAACACAGATCAGATGCCGCAGATGGTTACTCTTCTTCGAGTTCTGAGAATTGTTATC
TTAATAAGAATATTTCAGCTGGCTTCACAGAAGAAACAACTTGAAGTGGTAACCCTTAAGGGTTCTTCAG
GTTCATCTGGATCTTCCACGCGTCAGAGCCAGCCGATTCTGAACACCAAAGAAATGGCGCCGCAGAGCAA
ACCGCCGGAAGAACTGGAAATGAGCAGCATGCCGAGCCCGGTGGCGCCGCTGCCGGCGCGCACCGAAGGC
GTGATTGATATGCGCAGCATGAGCAGCATTGATAGCTTTATTAGCTGCGCGACCGATTTTCCGGAAGCGA
CCCGCTTTTGATAAAGCTTATCGATAATCAACCTCTGGATTACAAAATTTGTGAAAGATTGACTGGTATT
CTTAACTATGTTGCTCCTTTTACGCTATGTGGATACGCTGCTTTAATGCCTTTGTATCATGCTATTGCTT
CCCGTATGGCTTTCATTTTCTCCTCCTTGTATAAATCCTGGTTGCTGTCTCTTTATGAGGAGTTGTGGCC
CGTTGTCAGGCAACGTGGCGTGGTGTGCACTGTGTTTGCTGACGCAACCCCCACTGGTTGGGGCATTGCC
ACCACCTGTCAGCTCCTTTCCGGGACTTTCGCTTTCCCCCTCCCTATTGCCACGGCGGAACTCATCGCCG
CCTGCCTTGCCCGCTGCTGGACAGGGGCTCGGCTGTTGGGCACTGACAATTCCGTGGTGTTGTCGGGGAA
ATCATCGTCCTTTCCTTGGCTGCTCGCCTATGTTGCCACCTGGATTCTGCGCGGGACGTCCTTCTGCTAC
GTCCCTTCGGCCCTCAATCCAGCGGACCTTCCTTCCCGCGGCCTGCTGCCGGCTCTGCGGCCTCTTCCGC
GTCTTCGCCTTCGCCCTCAGACGAGTCGGATCTCCCTTTGGGCCGCCTCCCCGCATCGATACCGAGCGCT
GCTCGAGAGATCTACGGGTGGCATCCCTGTGACCCCTCCCCAGTGCCTCTCCTGGCCCTGGAAGTTGCCA
CTCCAGTGCCCACCAGCCTTGTCCTAATAAAATTAAGTTGCATCATTTTGTCTGACTAGGTGTCCTTCTA
TAATATTATGGGGTGGAGGGGGGTGGTATGGAGCAAGGGGCAAGTTGGGAAGACAACCTGTAGGGCCTGC
GGGGTCTATTGGGAACCAAGCTGGAGTGCAGTGGCACAATCTTGGCTCACTGCAATCTCCGCCTCCTGGG
TTCAAGCGATTCTCCTGCCTCAGCCTCCCGAGTTGTTGGGATTCCAGGCATGCATGACCAGGCTCAGCTA
ATTTTTGTTTTTTTGGTAGAGACGGGGTTTCACCATATTGGCCAGGCTGGTCTCCAACTCCTAATCTCAG
GTGATCTACCCACCTTGGCCTCCCAAATTGCTGGGATTACAGGCGTGAACCACTGCTCCCTTCCCTGTCC
TTCTGATTTTGTAGGTAACCACGTGCGGACCGAGCGGCCGCAGGAACCCCTAGTGATGGAGTTGGCCACT
CCCTCTCTGCGCGCTCGCTCGCTCACTGAGGCCGGGCGACCAAAGGTCGCCCGACGCCCGGGCTTTGCCC
GGGCGGCCTCAGTGAGCGAGCGAGCGCGCAGCTGCCTGCAGGGGCGCCTGATGCGGTATTTTCTCCTTAC
GCATCTGTGCGGTATTTCACACCGCATA
[95 nt withheld, positions 3529-3623]
T
[46 nt withheld, positions 3625-3670]
C
[141 nt withheld, positions 3672-3812]
CCTTTGACGTTGGAGTCCACGTTCTTT
[37 nt withheld, positions 3840-3876]
ACTCTATCTCGGGCTATTCTTTTGATTTATAAGGGATTTTGCCGATTTCGGTCTATTGGTTAAAAAATGA
GCTGATTTAACAAAAATTTAACGCGAATTTTAACAAAATATTAACGTTTACAATTTTATGGTGCACTCTC
AGTACAATCTGCTCTGATGCCGCATAGTTAAGCCAGCCCCGACACCCGCCAACACCCGCTGACGCGCCCT
GACGGGCTTGTCTGCTCCCGGCATCCGCTTACAGACAAGCTGTGACCGTCTCCGGGAGCTGCATGTGTCA
GAGGTTTTCACCGTCATCACCGAAACGCGCGAGACGAAAGGGCCTCGTGATACGCCTATTTTTATAGGTT
AATGTCATGATAATAATGGTTTCTTAGACGTCAGGTGGCACTTTTCGGGGAAATGTGCGCGGAACCCCTA
TTTGTTTATTTTTCTAAATACATTCAAATATGTATCCGCTCATGAGACAATAACCCTGATAAATGCTTCA
ATAATATTGAAAAAGGAAGAGTATGAGTATTCAACATTTCCGTGTCGCCCTTATTCCCTTTTTTGCGGCA
TTTTGCCTTCCTGTTTTTGCTCACCCAGAAACGCTGGTGAAAGTAAAAGATGCTGAAGATCAGTTGGGTG
CACGAGTGGGTTACATCGAACTGGATCTCAACAGCGGTAAGATCCTTGAGAGTTTTCGCCCCGAAGAACG
TTTTCCAATGATGAGCACTTTTAAAGTTCTGCTATGTGGCGCGGTATTATCCCGTATTGACGCCGGGCAA
GAGCAACTCGGTCGCCGCATACACTATTCTCAGAATGACTTGGTTGAGTACTCACCAGTCACAGAAAAGC
ATCTTACGGATGGCATGACAGTAAGAGAATTATGCAGTGCTGCCATAACCATGAGTGATAACACTGCGGC
CAACTTACTTCTGACAACGATCGGAGGACCGAAGGAGCTAACCGCTTTTTTGCACAACATGGGGGATCAT
GTAACTCGCCTTGATCGTTGGGAACCGGAGCTGAATGAAGCCATACCAAACGACGAGCGTGACACCACGA
TGCCTGTAGCAATGGCAACAACGTTGCGCAAACTATTAACTGGCGAACTACTTACTCTAGCTTCCCGGCA
ACAATTAATAGACTGGATGGAGGCGGATAAAGTTGCAGGACCACTTCTGCGCTCGGCCCTTCCGGCTGGC
TGGTTTATTGCTGATAAATCTGGAGCCGGTGAGCGTGGGTCTCGCGGTATCATTGCAGCACTGGGGCCAG
ATGGTAAGCCCTCCCGTATCGTAGTTATCTACACGACGGGGAGTCAGGCAACTATGGATGAACGAAATAG
ACAGATCGCTGAGATAGGTGCCTCACTGATTAAGCATTGGTAACTGTCAGACCAAGTTTACTCATATATA
CTTTAGATTGATTTAAAACTTCATTTTTAATTTAAAAGGATCTAGGTGAAGATCCTTTTTGATAATCTCA
TGACCAAAATCCCTTAACGTGAGTTTTCGTTCCACTGAGCGTCAGACCCCGTAGAAAAGATCAAAGGATC
TTCTTGAGATCCTTTTTTTCTGCGCGTAATCTGCTGCTTGCAAACAAAAAAACCACCGCTACCAGCGGTG
GTTTGTTTGCCGGATCAAGAGCTACCAACTCTTTTTCCGAAGGTAACTGGCTTCAGCAGAGCGCAGATAC
CAAATACTGTTCTTCTAGTGTAGCCGTAGTTAGGCCACCACTTCAAGAACTCTGTAGCACCGCCTACATA
CCTCGCTCTGCTAATCCTGTTACCAGTGGCTGCTGCCAGTGGCGATAAGTCGTGTCTTACCGGGTTGGAC
TCAAGACGATAGTTACCGGATAAGGCGCAGCGGTCGGGCTGAACGGGGGGTTCGTGCACACAGCCCAGCT
TGGAGCGAACGACCTACACCGAACTGAGATACCTACAGCGTGAGCTATGAGAAAGCGCCACGCTTCCCGA
AGGGAGAAAGGCGGACAGGTATCCGGTAAGCGGCAGGGTCGGAACAGGAGAGCGCACGAGGGAGCTTCCA
GGGGGAAACGCCTGGTATCTTTATAGTCCTGTCGGGTTTCGCCACCTCTGACTTGAGCGTCGATTTTTGT
GATGCTCGTCAGGGGGGCGGAGCCTATGGAAAAACGCCAGCAACGCGGCCTTTTTACGGTTCCTGGCCTT
TTGCTGGCCT
